Addgene plasmid #60042: pcDNA3-FLAG-mTUT5
Purpose: Mammalian expression of FLAG-tagged mouse TUT5
Depositing lab: Zissimos Mourelatos. Depositing organization: University of Pennsylvania. Publication: A MicroRNA Precursor Surveillance System in Quality Control of MicroRNA Synthesis. Liu X, Zheng Q, Vrettos N, Maragkakis M, Alexiou P, Gregory BD, Mourelatos Z. Mol Cell. 2014 Aug 27. pii: S1097-2765(14)00610-8. doi: 10.1016/j.molcel.2014.07.017. PubMed 25175028.
Backbone
  Vector backbone: pcDNA3
  Backbone size w/o insert (bp): 5400
  Total vector size (bp): 7000
  Vector type: Mammalian Expression
  Selectable markers: Neomycin (select with G418)
Growth in bacteria
  Bacterial resistance: Ampicillin, 100 μg/mL
  Growth temperature: 37°C
  Growth strain: DH5alpha
  Copy number: High Copy
Gene/Insert
  Gene/Insert name: TUT5 (alt name: papd7)
  Species: M. musculus (mouse)
  Insert size (bp): 1600
  Entrez Gene: Papd7 (a.k.a. LAK-1, POLK, Pols, TRF4, TRF4-1)
  Promoter: CMV
  Tag / fusion protein: FLAG (N terminal on backbone)
  Cloning method: Restriction Enzyme; 5′ cloning site BamHI (unknown if destroyed); 3′ cloning site NotI (unknown if destroyed)
  Sequencing primers: 5′ T7; 3′ Sp6
Resource information
  A portion of this plasmid was derived from a plasmid made by: Open Biosystems
Terms and licenses: Academic/Nonprofit Terms; Industry Terms: Not Available to Industry
How to cite: pcDNA3-FLAG-mTUT5 was a gift from Zissimos Mourelatos (Addgene plasmid # 60042 ; http://n2t.net/addgene:60042 ; RRID:Addgene_60042)
