[The description below was written by a language model from this plasmid's Addgene catalogue record.]
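Description:
pcDNA3-FLAG-mTUT5 is a mammalian expression plasmid built on the pcDNA3 backbone (about 5.4 kb), carrying a roughly 1.6 kb insert encoding mouse TUT5, also known as Papd7 (aliases include TRF4-1, Pols and LAK-1), for a total size of about 7 kb. It is propagated in E. coli as a high-copy plasmid under ampicillin selection. A neomycin resistance marker allows G418 selection of transfected mammalian cells, so the construct can be used for stable line generation as well as transient expression.

The TUT5 coding sequence was placed between the BamHI and NotI sites of the polylinker by restriction cloning, downstream of the CMV promoter, which drives strong constitutive transcription in most mammalian cell types. A FLAG epitope supplied by the backbone is fused to the N terminus of the protein, allowing detection by western blot or immunofluorescence and affinity purification or co-immunoprecipitation with anti-FLAG reagents. The record lists T7 and SP6 as the sequencing primers for the 5′ and 3′ ends of the insert, respectively. Part of the plasmid, presumably the cDNA, derives from a commercially sourced clone.

TUT5/Papd7 belongs to the family of terminal nucleotidyltransferases, non-canonical polymerases that add untemplated nucleotides to RNA 3′ ends. The associated publication concerns a surveillance system for microRNA precursors in quality control of microRNA synthesis, so the plasmid is suited to expressing tagged TUT5 in cultured cells to study its role in RNA tailing and its protein or RNA partners. No feature table was provided, so finer details of the backbone elements are not documented in the record.
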