>Addgene plasmid #60042 | pcDNA3-FLAG-mTUT5 | depositor partial sequence | sequence record 95898 | FLAG-hTUT5 ORF
ATGGACTACAAAGACGATGACGATAAAGGATCCTCCCCTTGTCCTGAAGAAGCAGCCATGAGAAGGGAGG
TGGTGAAACGGATCGAAACTGTGGTGAAAGACCTCTGGCCCACAGCTGATGTGCAGATATTTGGCAGCTT
TAGTACAGGCCTCTATCTTCCAACAAGTGACATAGACCTGGTTGTCTTTGGAAAGTGGGAACGCCCTCCA
TTACAGTTGTTGGAACAAGCCCTCCGGAAGCACAACGTGGCTGAGCCGTGCTCCATCAAAGTTCTTGACA
AAGCTACAGTGCCCATCATAAAGCTCACAGATCAGGAGACTGAAGTTAAAGTCGACATCAGCTTTAACAT
GGAGACTGGCGTGCGGGCGGCAGAGTTCATCAAGAATTACATGAAGAAGTACTCGCTACTGCCATACTTG
ATTTTAGTGCTGAAACAGTTCCTGCTGCAGAGGGACCTGAATGAGGTCTTCACAGGCGGGATCAGCTCCT
ACAGCCTCATCCTAATGGCCATCAGCTTTCTGCAGTTACATCCAAGAATCGATGCCCGGAGAGCTGATGA
AAACCTGGGAATGCTTCTTGTAGAATTTTTTGAACTTTATGGAAGAAATTTTAATTACTTAAAAACTGGT
ATTAGAATAAAAGAAGGAGGTGCCTATATCGCCAAAGAAGAGATCATGAAAGCCATGACCAGTGGGTACC
GACCATCGATGCTGTGCATTGAGGACCCCTTACTGCCTGGAAATGATGTTGGACGGAGTTCCTATGGGGC
CATGCAGGTGAAGCAGGTGTTTGACTACGCTTACATTGTGCTCAGCCACGCTGTGTCACCGCTCGCCAGG
TCTTACCCCAACAGGGATTCTGAAAGTACTTTAGGAAGAATCATCAAAGTCACCCAGGAAGTGATCGACT
ACCGGAGGCGGATCAAAGAAAAGTGGGGTAGCAGAATCCTCCCGTCTCCAGACCTTGACAACAGGATTAA
GATAAAGGAGAGAATTACCACGTGCAATGGGGAGCAGATGCAGAGCCGGGAGCCCAGCTCCCCTTACACC
CAGCGCCTGACTCTGTCCCTGTCCAGTCCCCAGCTGCTGTCTTCAGGCTCTTCTGCTTCTTCTGTGTCCT
CACTTTCTGGAAGTGACATTGACTCCGACACACCGCCCTGCACCACACCCAGTGTTTATCAGTTCAGCCT
GCAAGCACCCACTACCCTGATGGCCAGCCTGCCCACAGCCTTGCCAATGCCCAGCAGCAAACCCCAGCCT
GCTGCTTCCAGAACGTTGATCATGACAACAAACAACCAGACCAGGGTTACTATCCCTCCACCAACCCTCG
GAGTCGCCCCTGTTCCTTGCAGACAGGCTGGTGTCGACGGAACCACATCTTTGAAGGCTGTTCACAGTGT
AACTTCCCCAGCCATTCCCTCGGCATCCCCCAACCCACTGTCTAGTCCTCATCTGTATCACAAGCAGCAC
AATGGCATGAAACTGTCCATGAAAGGCTCCCACAACCACACTCAGGGTGGCGGCTACAGCTCTGTGGGCA
GTGGAGCTGTGAGGCCTCCTGTAGGCAACCGAGGACATCATCAGTACAACCGCACCGGCTGGAGGAGAAA
AAAGCACGCACACACAAGGGACAGCCTGCCCGTGAGTCTCAGCAGATAA
