>Addgene plasmid #60042 | pcDNA3-FLAG-mTUT5 | addgene partial sequence | sequence record 99732 | T7 5'-TAATACGACTCACTATAGGG-3'
GACGATGACGATAAAGGATCCTCCCCTTGTCCTGAAGAAGCAGCCATGAGAAGGGAGGTGGTGAAACGGA
TCGAAACTGTGGTGAAAGACCTCTGGCCCACAGCTGATGTGCAGATATTTGGCAGCTTTAGTACAGGCCT
CTATCTTCCAACAAGTGACATAGACCTGGTTGTCTTTGGAAAGTGGGAACGCCCTCCATTACAGTTGTTG
GAACAAGCCCTCCGGAAGCACAACGTGGCTGAGCCGTGCTCCATCAAAGTTCTTGACAAAGCTACAGTGC
CCATCATAAAGCTCACAGATCAGGAGACTGAAGTTAAAGTCGACATCAGCTTTAACATGGAGACTGGCGT
GCGGGCGGCAGAGTTCATCAAGAATTACATGAAGAAGTACTCGCTACTGCCATACTTGATTTTAGTGCTG
AAACAGTTCCTGCTGCAGAGGGACCTGAATGAGGTCTTCACAGGCGGGATCAGCTCCTACAGCCTCATCC
TAATGGCCATCAGCTTTCTGCAGTTACATCCAAGAATCGATGCCCGGAGAGCTGATGAAAACCTGGGAAT
GCTTCTTGTAGAATTTTTTGAACTTTATGGAAGAAATTTTAATTACTTAAAAACTGGTATTAGAATAAAA
GAAGGAGGTGCCTATATCGCCAAAGAAGAGATCATGAAAGCCATGACCAGTGGGTACCGACCATCGATGC
TGTGCATTGAGGACCCCTTACTGCCTGGAAATGATGTTGGACGGAGTTCCTATGGGGCCATGCAGGTGAA
GCAGGTGTTTGACTACGCTTACATTGTGCTCAGCCACGCTGTGTCACCGCTCGCCAGGTCTTA
