>Addgene plasmid #60042 | pcDNA3-FLAG-mTUT5 | addgene partial sequence | sequence record 99733 | SP6 5'-ATTTAGGTGACACTATAG-3'
ATTCTGAAAGTACTTTAGGAAGAATCATCAAAGTCACCCAGGAAGTGATCGACTACCGGAGGCGGATCAA
AGAAAAGTGGGGTAGCAGAATCCTCCCGTCTCCAGACCTTGACAACAGGATTAAGATAAAGGAGAGAATT
ACCACGTGCAATGGGGAGCAGATGCAGAGCCGGGAGCCCAGCTCCCCTTACACCCAGCGCCTGACTCTGT
CCCTGTCCAGTCCCCAGCTGCTGTCTTCAGGCTCTTCTGCTTCTTCTGTGTCCTCACTTTCTGGAAGTGA
CATTGACTCCGACACACCGCCCTGCACCACACCCAGTGTTTATCAGTTCAGCCTGCAAGCACCCACTACC
CTGATGGCCAGCCTGCCCACAGCCTTGCCAATGCCCAGCAGCAAACCCCAGCCTGCTGCTTCCAGAACGT
TGATCATGACAACAAACAACCAGACCAGGGTTACTATCCCTCCACCAACCCTCGGAGTCGCCCCTGTTCC
TTGCAGACAGGCTGGTGTCGACGGAACCACATCTTTGAAGGCTGTTCACAGTGTAACTTCCCCAGCCATT
CCCTCGGCATCCCCCAACCCACTGTCTAGTCCTCATCTGTATCACAAGCAGCACAATGGCATGAAACTGT
CCATGAAAGGCTCCCACAACCACACTCAGGGTGGCGGCTACAGCTCTGTGGGCAGTGGAGCTGTGAGGCC
TCCTGTAGGCAACCGAGGACATCATCAGTACAACCGCACCGGCTGGAGGAGAAAAAAGCACGCACACACA
AGGGACAGCCTGCCCGTGAGTCTCAGCAGATAAGCGGCCGCTCGAGC
